Addgene plasmid #116666: pHAGE-RET-E901K
Purpose: Lentiviral expression of RET E901K
Depositing lab: Gordon Mills & Kenneth Scott. Depositing organization: Baylor College of Medicine. Publication: Systematic Functional Annotation of Somatic Mutations in Cancer. Ng PK, Li J, Jeong KJ, Shao S, Chen H, Tsang YH, Sengupta S, Wang Z, Bhavana VH, Tran R, Soewito S, Minussi DC, Moreno D, Kong K, Dogruluk T, Lu H, Gao J, Tokheim C, Zhou DC, Johnson AM, Zeng J, Ip CKM, Ju Z, Wester M, Yu S, Li Y, Vellano CP, Schultz N, Karchin R, Ding L, Lu Y, Cheung LWT, Chen K, Shaw KR, Meric-Bernstam F, Scott KL, Yi S, Sahni N, Liang H, Mills GB. Cancer Cell. 2018 Mar 12;33(3):450-462.e10. doi: 10.1016/j.ccell.2018.01.021. PubMed 29533785.
Backbone
  Vector backbone: pHAGE
  Vector type: Lentiviral
Growth in bacteria
  Bacterial resistance: Ampicillin, 100 μg/mL
  Growth temperature: 37°C
  Growth strain: Stbl3
  Copy number: High Copy
Gene/Insert
  Gene/Insert name: RET
  Species: H. sapiens (human)
  Mutation: E901K
  Entrez Gene: RET (a.k.a. CDHF12, CDHR16, HSCR1, MEN2A, MEN2B, MTC1, PTC, RET-ELE1)
  Cloning method: Gateway Cloning
Terms and licenses: Academic/Nonprofit Terms; Industry Terms: Not Available to Industry
How to cite: pHAGE-RET-E901K was a gift from Gordon Mills & Kenneth Scott (Addgene plasmid # 116666 ; http://n2t.net/addgene:116666 ; RRID:Addgene_116666)
