[The description below was written by a language model from this plasmid's Addgene catalogue record and pLannotate feature annotations shown in this document.]
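Description:
pHAGE-RET-E901K is an HIV-1-based lentiviral expression plasmid built on the pHAGE backbone and carrying the human RET receptor tyrosine kinase with an E901K substitution. It is propagated in E. coli through a high-copy ColE1/pUC-type origin and selected with ampicillin via the β-lactamase gene. The annotated sequence also shows small lac operon, SV40 and nef fragments in the bacterial portion, which appear to be backbone remnants without a role in the payload.

The viral transfer region runs from a truncated 5' LTR through the Ψ packaging signal (with a short gag fragment), the Rev response element for Rev-dependent nuclear export of the genomic RNA, and the cPPT/CTS. It ends in a ΔU3 self-inactivating 3' LTR, so the integrated provirus lacks LTR promoter activity. Expression therefore depends on the internal EF-1α promoter, a strong constitutive mammalian promoter. The RET open reading frame sits between attB1 and attB2 sites, consistent with its insertion by Gateway recombination. A V5 epitope tag is annotated downstream of attB2, but the record does not state whether it is read in frame with RET or excluded by a stop codon. An EMCV IRES then drives EGFP from the same transcript, so transduced cells can be identified or sorted by fluorescence, and a WPRE upstream of the 3' LTR enhances transcript expression. No mammalian drug-selection marker is annotated.

The construct is intended for lentiviral delivery and stable expression of the RET E901K variant in mammalian cells. It was deposited with a study that systematically tested the functional consequences of somatic cancer mutations.
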