Features (pLannotate 1.2.2; 27 found; start..end, strand, type, name):
    377..634     +  LTR            5' LTR (truncated): truncated 5' long terminal repeat (LTR) from HIV-1
    681..806     +  misc_feature   HIV-1 Ψ: packaging signal of human immunodeficiency virus type 1
    790..1128    +  CDS            HIV-1 gag (fragment): gag protein from human immunodeficiency virus 1; gag
   1303..1536    +  misc_feature   RRE: The Rev response element (RRE) of HIV-1 allows for Rev-dependent mRNA export from the nucleus to the cytoplasm.
   1913..2013    +  CDS            Rev (fragment): human immunodeficiency virus 1 (HIV-1) Rev protein; rev; enhances nuclear export of unspliced and incompletely spliced viral mRNAs
   2058..2175    +  misc_feature   cPPT/CTS: central polypurine tract and central termination sequence of HIV-1
   2223..3401    +  promoter       EF-1α promoter: strong constitutive promoter for human elongation factor EF-1α
   3422..3442    +  protein_bind   attB1: mutant version of attB; core recombination site for the Gateway® BP reaction BP Clonase™
   3448..6636    +  CDS            RET: RET_HUMAN - Also known as CDHF12, CDHR16, PTC, RET51. Experimental evidence at protein level: Swiss-Prot protein existence level 1. Receptor tyrosine-protein kinase involved in numerous cellular mechanisms including cell proliferation, neuronal navigation, cell migration, and cell differentiation upon binding with glial cell derived neurotrophic factor family ligands. Phosphorylates PTK2/FAK1. Regulates both cell death/survival balance and positional information. Required for the molecular mechanisms orchestration during intestine organogenesis; involved in the development of enteric nervous s
   6668..6692    -  protein_bind   attB2: mutant version of attB; recombination site for the Gateway® BP reaction BP Clonase™
   6745..6786    +  CDS            V5 tag: epitope tag from simian virus 5
   6912..7374    +  misc_feature   IRES: internal ribosome entry site (IRES) of the encephalomyocarditis virus (EMCV)
   7388..8107    +  CDS            EGFP: the original enhanced GFP (Yang et al., 1996) mammalian codon-optimized
   8121..8709    +  misc_feature   WPRE: woodchuck hepatitis virus posttranscriptional regulatory element
   8717..8782    +  CDS            nef (fragment): NEF_HV1Z2 - Experimental evidence at protein level: Swiss-Prot protein existence level 1. Extracellular Nef protein targets CD4(+) T-lymphocytes for apoptosis by interacting with CXCR4 surface receptors. From Human immunodeficiency virus type 1 group M subtype D (isolate Z2/CDC-Z34) (HIV-1).
   8784..9017    +  LTR            3' LTR (ΔU3): self-inactivating 3' long terminal repeat (LTR) from HIV-1
   9222..9326    +  promoter       AmpR promoter: bla
   9327..10187   +  CDS            AmpR: β-lactamase; bla; confers resistance to ampicillin, carbenicillin, and related antibiotics
  10358..10946   +  rep_origin     ori: high-copy-number ColE1/pMB1/pBR322/pUC origin of replication
  11129..11183   +  CDS            lacI (fragment): lac repressor; lacI; The lac repressor binds to the lac operator to inhibit transcription in E. coli. This inhibition can be relieved by adding lactose or isopropyl-β-D-thiogalactopyranoside (IPTG).
  11189..11282   +  rep_origin     SV40 ori (fragment): SV40 origin of replication
  11307..11344   +  CDS            lacI (fragment): lac repressor; lacI; The lac repressor binds to the lac operator to inhibit transcription in E. coli. This inhibition can be relieved by adding lactose or isopropyl-β-D-thiogalactopyranoside (IPTG).
  11357..11378   +  protein_bind   CAP binding site: CAP binding activates transcription in the presence of cAMP. E. coli catabolite activator protein
  11393..11423   +  promoter       lac promoter: promoter for the E. coli lac operon
  11427..11449   +  protein_bind   lac operator (fragment): The lac repressor binds to the lac operator to inhibit transcription in E. coli. This inhibition can be relieved by adding lactose or isopropyl-β-D-thiogalactopyranoside (IPTG). lac repressor encoded by lacI
  11481..11564   +  polyA_signal   SV40 poly(A) signal (fragment): SV40 polyadenylation signal
  11731..329     +  CDS            nef (fragment) (across the origin): NEF_HV1BR - Experimental evidence at protein level: Swiss-Prot protein existence level 1. Extracellular Nef protein targets CD4(+) T-lymphocytes for apoptosis by interacting with CXCR4 surface receptors (PubMed:14990729). From Human immunodeficiency virus type 1 group M subtype B (isolate BRU/LAI) (HIV-1).
>Addgene plasmid #116666 | pHAGE-RET-E901K | addgene full sequence | sequence record 252956 | Addgene NGS Result
TGGAAGGGCTAATTCACTCCCAAAGAAGACAAGATATCCTTGATCTGTGGATCTACCACACACAAGGCTA
CTTCCCTGATTAGCAGAACTACACACCAGGGCCAGGGGTCAGATATCCACTGACCTTTGGATGGTGCTAC
AAGCTAGTACCAGTTGAGCCAGATAAGGTAGAAGAGGCCAATAAAGGAGAGAACACCAGCTTGTTACACC
CTGTGAGCCTGCATGGGATGGATGACCCGGAGAGAGAAGTGTTAGAGTGGAGGTTTGACAGCCGCCTAGC
ATTTCATCACGTGGCCCGAGAGCTGCATCCGGAGTACTTCAAGAACTGCTGATATCGAGCTTGCTACAAG
GGACTTTCCGCTGGGGACTTTCCAGGGAGGCGTGGCCTGGGCGGGACTGGGGAGTGGCGAGCCCTCAGAT
CCTGCATATAAGCAGCTGCTTTTTGCCTGTACTGGGTCTCTCTGGTTAGACCAGATCTGAGCCTGGGAGC
TCTCTGGCTAACTAGGGAACCCACTGCTTAAGCCTCAATAAAGCTTGCCTTGAGTGCTTCAAGTAGTGTG
TGCCCGTCTGTTGTGTGACTCTGGTAACTAGAGATCCCTCAGACCCTTTTAGTCAGTGTGGAAAATCTCT
AGCAGTGGCGCCCGAACAGGGACTTGAAAGCGAAAGGGAAACCAGAGGAGCTCTCTCGACGCAGGACTCG
GCTTGCTGAAGCGCGCACGGCAAGAGGCGAGGGGCGGCGACTGGTGAGTACGCCAAAAATTTTGACTAGC
GGAGGCTAGAAGGAGAGAGATGGGTGCGAGAGCGTCAGTATTAAGCGGGGGAGAATTAGATCGCGATGGG
AAAAAATTCGGTTAAGGCCAGGGGGAAAGAAAAAATATAAATTAAAACATATAGTATGGGCAAGCAGGGA
GCTAGAACGATTCGCAGTTAATCCTGGCCTGTTAGAAACATCAGAAGGCTGTAGACAAATACTGGGACAG
CTACAACCATCCCTTCAGACAGGATCAGAAGAACTTAGATCATTATATAATACAGTAGCAACCCTCTATT
GTGTGCATCAAAGGATAGAGATAAAAGACACCAAGGAAGCTTTAGACAAGATAGAGGAAGAGCAAAACAA
AAGTAAGACCACCGCACAGCAAGCGGCCGGCCGCTGATCTTCAGACCTGGAGGAGGAGATATGAGGGACA
ATTGGAGAAGTGAATTATATAAATATAAAGTAGTAAAAATTGAACCATTAGGAGTAGCACCCACCAAGGC
AAAGAGAAGAGTGGTGCAGAGAGAAAAAAGAGCAGTGGGAATAGGAGCTTTGTTCCTTGGGTTCTTGGGA
GCAGCAGGAAGCACTATGGGCGCAGCGTCAATGACGCTGACGGTACAGGCCAGACAATTATTGTCTGGTA
TAGTGCAGCAGCAGAACAATTTGCTGAGGGCTATTGAGGCGCAACAGCATCTGTTGCAACTCACAGTCTG
GGGCATCAAGCAGCTCCAGGCAAGAATCCTGGCTGTGGAAAGATACCTAAAGGATCAACAGCTCCTGGGG
ATTTGGGGTTGCTCTGGAAAACTCATTTGCACCACTGCTGTGCCTTGGAATGCTAGTTGGAGTAATAAAT
CTCTGGAACAGATTTGGAATCACACGACCTGGATGGAGTGGGACAGAGAAATTAACAATTACACAAGCTT
AATACACTCCTTAATTGAAGAATCGCAAAACCAGCAAGAAAAGAATGAACAAGAATTATTGGAATTAGAT
AAATGGGCAAGTTTGTGGAATTGGTTTAACATAACAAATTGGCTGTGGTATATAAAATTATTCATAATGA
TAGTAGGAGGCTTGGTAGGTTTAAGAATAGTTTTTGCTGTACTTTCTATAGTGAATAGAGTTAGGCAGGG
ATATTCACCATTATCGTTTCAGACCCACCTCCCAACCCCGAGGGGACCCGACAGGCCCGAAGGAATAGAA
GAAGAAGGTGGAGAGAGAGACAGAGACAGATCCATTCGATTAGTGAACGGATCTCGACGGTATCGCCGAA
TTCACAAATGGCAGTATTCATCCACAATTTTAAAAGAAAAGGGGGGATTGGGGGGTACAGTGCAGGGGAA
AGAATAGTAGACATAATAGCAACAGACATACAAACTAAAGAATTACAAAAACAAATTACAAAAATTCAAA
ATTTTCGGGTTTATTACAGGGACAGCAGAGATCCAGTTTGGACTAGTCGTGAGGCTCCGGTGCCCGTCAG
TGGGCAGAGCGCACATCGCCCACAGTCCCCGAGAAGTTGGGGGGAGGGGTCGGCAATTGAACCGGTGCCT
AGAGAAGGTGGCGCGGGGTAAACTGGGAAAGTGATGTCGTGTACTGGCTCCGCCTTTTTCCCGAGGGTGG
GGGAGAACCGTATATAAGTGCAGTAGTCGCCGTGAACGTTCTTTTTCGCAACGGGTTTGCCGCCAGAACA
CAGGTAAGTGCCGTGTGTGGTTCCCGCGGGCCTGGCCTCTTTACGGGTTATGGCCCTTGCGTGCCTTGAA
TTACTTCCACCTGGCTGCAGTACGTGATTCTTGATCCCGAGCTTCGGGTTGGAAGTGGGTGGGAGAGTTC
GAGGCCTTGCGCTTAAGGAGCCCCTTCGCCTCGTGCTTGAGTTGAGGCCTGGCCTGGGCGCTGGGGCCGC
CGCGTGCGAATCTGGTGGCACCTTCGCGCCTGTCTCGCTGCTTTCGATAAGTCTCTAGCCATTTAAAATT
TTTGATGACCTGCTGCGACGCTTTTTTTCTGGCAAGATAGTCTTGTAAATGCGGGCCAAGATCTGCACAC
TGGTATTTCGGTTTTTGGGGCCGCGGGCGGCGACGGGGCCCGTGCGTCCCAGCGCACATGTTCGGCGAGG
CGGGGCCTGCGAGCGCGGCCACCGAGAATCGGACGGGGGTAGTCTCAAGCTGGCCGGCCTGCTCTGGTGC
CTGGCCTCGCGCCGCCGTGTATCGCCCCGCCCTGGGCGGCAAGGCTGGCCCGGTCGGCACCAGTTGCGTG
AGCGGAAAGATGGCCGCTTCCCGGCCCTGCTGCAGGGAGCTCAAAATGGAGGACGCGGCGCTCGGGAGAG
CGGGCGGGTGAGTCACCCACACAAAGGAAAAGGGCCTTTCCGTCCTCAGCCGTCGCTTCATGTGACTCCA
CGGAGTACCGGGCGCCGTCCAGGCACCTCGATTAGTTCTCGAGCTTTTGGAGTACGTCGTCTTTAGGTTG
GGGGGAGGGGTTTTATGCGATGGAGTTTCCCCACACTGAGTGGGTGGAGACTGAAGTTAGGCCAGCTTGG
CACTTGATGTAATTCTCCTTGGAATTTGCCCTTTTTGAGTTTGGATCTTGGTTCATTCTCAAGCCTCAGA
CAGTGGTTCAAAGTTTTTTTCTTCCATTTCAGGTGTCGTGAAGCGGCCCTGCAGATATCAACAAGTTTGT
ACAAAAAAGCAGGCACCATGGCGAAGGCGACGTCCGGTGCCGCGGGGCTGCGTCTGCTGTTGCTGCTGCT
GCTGCCGCTGCTAGGCAAAGTGGCATTGGGCCTCTACTTCTCGAGGGATGCTTACTGGGAGAAGCTGTAT
GTGGACCAGGCGGCCGGCACGCCCTTGCTGTACGTCCATGCCCTGCGGGACGCCCCTGAGGAGGTGCCCA
GCTTCCGCCTGGGCCAGCATCTCTACGGCACGTACCGCACACGGCTGCATGAGAACAACTGGATCTGCAT
CCAGGAGGACACCGGCCTCCTCTACCTTAACCGGAGCCTGGACCATAGCTCCTGGGAGAAGCTCAGTGTC
CGCAACCGCGGCTTTCCCCTGCTCACCGTCTACCTCAAGGTCTTCCTGTCACCCACATCCCTTCGTGAGG
GCGAGTGCCAGTGGCCAGGCTGTGCCCGCGTATACTTCTCCTTCTTCAACACCTCCTTTCCAGCCTGCAG
CTCCCTCAAGCCCCGGGAGCTCTGCTTCCCAGAGACAAGGCCCTCCTTCCGCATTCGGGAGAACCGACCC
CCAGGCACCTTCCACCAGTTCCGCCTGCTGCCTGTGCAGTTCTTGTGCCCCAACATCAGCGTGGCCTACA
GGCTCCTGGAGGGTGAGGGTCTGCCCTTCCGCTGCGCCCCGGACAGCCTGGAGGTGAGCACGCGCTGGGC
CCTGGACCGCGAGCAGCGGGAGAAGTACGAGCTGGTGGCCGTGTGCACCGTGCACGCCGGCGCGCGCGAG
GAGGTGGTGATGGTGCCCTTCCCGGTGACCGTGTACGACGAGGACGACTCGGCGCCCACCTTCCCCGCGG
GCGTCGACACCGCCAGCGCCGTGGTGGAGTTCAAGCGGAAGGAGGACACCGTGGTGGCCACGCTGCGTGT
CTTCGATGCAGACGTGGTACCTGCATCAGGGGAGCTGGTGAGGCGGTACACAAGCACGCTGCTCCCCGGG
GACACCTGGGCCCAGCAGACCTTCCGGGTGGAACACTGGCCCAACGAGACCTCGGTCCAGGCCAACGGCA
GCTTCGTGCGGGCGACCGTACATGACTATAGGCTGGTTCTCAACCGGAACCTCTCCATCTCGGAGAACCG
CACCATGCAGCTGGCGGTGCTGGTCAATGACTCAGACTTCCAGGGCCCAGGAGCGGGCGTCCTCTTGCTC
CACTTCAACGTGTCGGTGCTGCCGGTCAGCCTGCACCTGCCCAGTACCTACTCCCTCTCCGTGAGCAGGA
GGGCTCGCCGATTTGCCCAGATCGGGAAAGTCTGTGTGGAAAACTGCCAGGCATTCAGTGGCATCAACGT
CCAGTACAAGCTGCATTCCTCTGGTGCCAACTGCAGCACGCTAGGGGTGGTCACCTCAGCCGAGGACACC
TCGGGGATCCTGTTTGTGAATGACACCAAGGCCCTGCGGCGGCCCAAGTGTGCCGAACTTCACTACATGG
TGGTGGCCACCGACCAGCAGACCTCTAGGCAGGCCCAGGCCCAGCTGCTTGTAACAGTGGAGGGGTCATA
TGTGGCCGAGGAGGCGGGCTGCCCCCTGTCCTGTGCAGTCAGCAAGAGACGGCTGGAGTGTGAGGAGTGT
GGCGGCCTGGGCTCCCCAACAGGCAGGTGTGAGTGGAGGCAAGGAGATGGCAAAGGGATCACCAGGAACT
TCTCCACCTGCTCTCCCAGCACCAAGACCTGCCCCGACGGCCACTGCGATGTTGTGGAGACCCAAGACAT
CAACATTTGCCCTCAGGACTGCCTCCGGGGCAGCATTGTTGGGGGACACGAGCCTGGGGAGCCCCGGGGG
ATTAAAGCTGGCTATGGCACCTGCAACTGCTTCCCTGAGGAGGAGAAGTGCTTCTGCGAGCCCGAAGACA
TCCAGGATCCACTGTGCGACGAGCTGTGCCGCACGGTGATCGCAGCCGCTGTCCTCTTCTCCTTCATCGT
CTCGGTGCTGCTGTCTGCCTTCTGCATCCACTGCTACCACAAGTTTGCCCACAAGCCACCCATCTCCTCA
GCTGAGATGACCTTCCGGAGGCCCGCCCAGGCCTTCCCGGTCAGCTACTCCTCTTCCAGTGCCCGCCGGC
CCTCGCTGGACTCCATGGAGAACCAGGTCTCCGTGGATGCCTTCAAGATCCTGGAGGATCCAAAGTGGGA
ATTCCCTCGGAAGAACTTGGTTCTTGGAAAAACTCTAGGAGAAGGCGAATTTGGAAAAGTGGTCAAGGCA
ACGGCCTTCCATCTGAAAGGCAGAGCAGGGTACACCACGGTGGCCGTGAAGATGCTGAAAGAGAACGCCT
CCCCGAGTGAGCTTCGAGACCTGCTGTCAGAGTTCAACGTCCTGAAGCAGGTCAACCACCCACATGTCAT
CAAATTGTATGGGGCCTGCAGCCAGGATGGCCCGCTCCTCCTCATCGTGGAGTACGCCAAATACGGCTCC
CTGCGGGGCTTCCTCCGCGAGAGCCGCAAAGTGGGGCCTGGCTACCTGGGCAGTGGAGGCAGCCGCAACT
CCAGCTCCCTGGACCACCCGGATGAGCGGGCCCTCACCATGGGCGACCTCATCTCATTTGCCTGGCAGAT
CTCACAGGGGATGCAGTATCTGGCCGAGATGAAGCTCGTTCATCGGGACTTGGCAGCCAGAAACATCCTG
GTAGCTGAGGGGCGGAAGATGAAGATTTCGGATTTCGGCTTGTCCCGAGATGTTTATAAAGAGGATTCGT
ACGTGAAGAGGAGCCAGGGTCGGATTCCAGTTAAATGGATGGCAATTGAATCCCTTTTTGATCATATCTA
CACCACGCAAAGTGATGTATGGTCTTTTGGTGTCCTGCTGTGGGAGATCGTGACCCTAGGGGGAAACCCC
TATCCTGGGATTCCTCCTGAGCGGCTCTTCAACCTTCTGAAGACCGGCCACCGGATGGAGAGGCCAGACA
ACTGCAGCGAGGAGATGTACTGCCTGATGCTGCAATGCTGGAAGCAGGAGCCGGACAAAAGGCCGGTGTT
TGCGGACATCAGCAAAGACCTGGAGAAGATGATGGTTAAGAGGAGAGACTACTTGGACCTTGCGGCGTCC
ACTCCATCTGACTCCCTGATTTATGACGACGGCCTCTCAGAGGAGGAGACACCGCTGGTGGACTGTAATA
ATGCCCCCCTCCCTCGAGCCCTCCCTTCCACATGGATTGAAAACAAACTCTATGGTAGAATTTCCCATGC
ATTTACTAGATTCTAGAACCCAGCTTTCTTGTACAAAGTGGTTGATATCCAGCACAGTGGCGGCCGCTCG
AGTCTAGAGGGCCCGCGGTTCGAAGGTAAGCCTATCCCTAACCCTCTCCTCGGTCTCGATTCTACGCGTA
CCGGTTAGTAATGAGATCCCTCCCCCCCCCCTAACGTTACTGGCCGAAGCCGCTTGGAATAAGGCCGGTG
TGCGTTTGTCTATATGTTATTTTCCACCATATTGCCGTCTTTTGGCAATGTGAGGGCCCGGAAACCTGGC
CCTGTCTTCTTGACGAGCATTCCTAGGGGTCTTTCCCCTCTCGCCAAAGGAATGCAAGGTCTGTTGAATG
TCGTGAAGGAAGCAGTTCCTCTGGAAGCTTCTTGAAGACAAACAACGTCTGTAGCGACCCTTTGCAGGCA
GCGGAACCCCCCACCTGGCGACAGGTGCCTCTGCGGCCAAAAGCCACGTGTATAAGATACACCTGCAAAG
GCGGCACAACCCCAGTGCCACGTTGTGAGTTGGATAGTTGTGGAAAGAGTCAAATGGCTCTCCTCAAGCG
TATTCAACAAGGGGCTGAAGGATGCCCAGAAGGTACCCCATTGTATGGGATCTGATCTGGGGCCTCGGTG
CACATGCTTTACATGTGTTTAGTCGAGGTTAAAAAAACGTCTAGGCCCCCCGAACCACGGGGACGTGGTT
TTCCTTTGAAAAACACGATGATAATATGGCCACACATATGGTGAGCAAGGGCGAGGAGCTGTTCACCGGG
GTGGTGCCCATCCTGGTCGAGCTGGACGGCGACGTAAACGGCCACAAGTTCAGCGTGTCCGGCGAGGGCG
AGGGCGATGCCACCTACGGCAAGCTGACCCTGAAGTTCATCTGCACCACCGGCAAGCTGCCCGTGCCCTG
GCCCACCCTCGTGACCACCCTGACCTACGGCGTGCAGTGCTTCAGCCGCTACCCCGACCACATGAAGCAG
CACGACTTCTTCAAGTCCGCCATGCCCGAAGGCTACGTCCAGGAGCGCACCATCTTCTTCAAGGACGACG
GCAACTACAAGACCCGCGCCGAGGTGAAGTTCGAGGGCGACACCCTGGTGAACCGCATCGAGCTGAAGGG
CATCGACTTCAAGGAGGACGGCAACATCCTGGGGCACAAGCTGGAGTACAACTACAACAGCCACAACGTC
TATATCATGGCCGACAAGCAGAAGAACGGCATCAAGGTGAACTTCAAGATCCGCCACAACATCGAGGACG
GCAGCGTGCAGCTCGCCGACCACTACCAGCAGAACACCCCCATCGGCGACGGCCCCGTGCTGCTGCCCGA
CAACCACTACCTGAGCACCCAGTCCGCCCTGAGCAAAGACCCCAACGAGAAGCGCGATCACATGGTCCTG
CTGGAGTTCGTGACCGCCGCCGGGATCACTCTCGGCATGGACGAGCTGTACAAGTAAATCGATAGATCCT
AATCAACCTCTGGATTACAAAATTTGTGAAAGATTGACTGGTATTCTTAACTATGTTGCTCCTTTTACGC
TATGTGGATACGCTGCTTTAATGCCTTTGTATCATGCTATTGCTTCCCGTATGGCTTTCATTTTCTCCTC
CTTGTATAAATCCTGGTTGCTGTCTCTTTATGAGGAGTTGTGGCCCGTTGTCAGGCAACGTGGCGTGGTG
TGCACTGTGTTTGCTGACGCAACCCCCACTGGTTGGGGCATTGCCACCACCTGTCAGCTCCTTTCCGGGA
CTTTCGCTTTCCCCCTCCCTATTGCCACGGCGGAACTCATCGCCGCCTGCCTTGCCCGCTGCTGGACAGG
GGCTCGGCTGTTGGGCACTGACAATTCCGTGGTGTTGTCGGGGAAATCATCGTCCTTTCCTTGGCTGCTC
GCCTGTGTTGCCACCTGGATTCTGCGCGGGACGTCCTTCTGCTACGTCCCTTCGGCCCTCAATCCAGCGG
ACCTTCCTTCCCGCGGCCTGCTGCCGGCTCTGCGGCCTCTTCCGCGTCTTCGCCTTCGCCCTCAGACGAG
TCGGATCTCCCTTTGGGCCGCCTCCCCGCCTGAGATCCTTTAAGACCAATGACTTACAAGGCAGCTGTAG
ATCTTAGCCACTTTTTAAAAGAAAAGGGGGGACTGGAAGGGCTAATTCACTCCCAACGAAGACAAGATCT
GCTTTTTGCTTGTACTGGGTCTCTCTGGTTAGACCAGATCTGAGCCTGGGAGCTCTCTGGCTAACTAGGG
AACCCACTGCTTAAGCCTCAATAAAGCTTGCCTTGAGTGCTTCAAGTAGTGTGTGCCCGTCTGTTGTGTG
ACTCTGGTAACTAGAGATCCCTCAGACCCTTTTAGTCAGTGTGGAAAATCTCTAGCAGTAGTAGTTCATG
TCATCTTATTATTCAGTATTTATAACTTGCAAAGAAATGAATATCAGAGAGTGAGAGGCCCGGGTTAATT
AAGGAAAGGGCTAGATCATTCTTGAAGACGAAAGGGCCTCGTGATACGCCTATTTTTATAGGTTAATGTC
ATGATAATAATGGTTTCTTAGACGTCAGGTGGCACTTTTCGGGGAAATGTGCGCGGAACCCCTATTTGTT
TATTTTTCTAAATACATTCAAATATGTATCCGCTCATGAGACAATAACCCTGATAAATGCTTCAATAATA
TTGAAAAAGGAAGAGTATGAGTATTCAACATTTCCGTGTCGCCCTTATTCCCTTTTTTGCGGCATTTTGC
CTTCCTGTTTTTGCTCACCCAGAAACGCTGGTGAAAGTAAAAGATGCTGAAGATCAGTTGGGTGCACGAG
TGGGTTACATCGAACTGGATCTCAACAGCGGTAAGATCCTTGAGAGTTTTCGCCCCGAAGAACGTTTTCC
AATGATGAGCACTTTTAAAGTTCTGCTATGTGGCGCGGTATTATCCCGTGTTGACGCCGGGCAAGAGCAA
CTCGGTCGCCGCATACACTATTCTCAGAATGACTTGGTTGAGTACTCACCAGTCACAGAAAAGCATCTTA
CGGATGGCATGACAGTAAGAGAATTATGCAGTGCTGCCATAACCATGAGTGATAACACTGCGGCCAACTT
ACTTCTGACAACGATCGGAGGACCGAAGGAGCTAACCGCTTTTTTGCACAACATGGGGGATCATGTAACT
CGCCTTGATCGTTGGGAACCGGAGCTGAATGAAGCCATACCAAACGACGAGCGTGACACCACGATGCCTG
TAGCAATGGCAACAACGTTGCGCAAACTATTAACTGGCGAACTACTTACTCTAGCTTCCCGGCAACAATT
AATAGACTGGATGGAGGCGGATAAAGTTGCAGGACCACTTCTGCGCTCGGCCCTTCCGGCTGGCTGGTTT
ATTGCTGATAAATCTGGAGCCGGTGAGCGTGGGTCTCGCGGTATCATTGCAGCACTGGGGCCAGATGGTA
AGCCCTCCCGTATCGTAGTTATCTACACGACGGGGAGTCAGGCAACTATGGATGAACGAAATAGACAGAT
CGCTGAGATAGGTGCCTCACTGATTAAGCATTGGTAACTGTCAGACCAAGTTTACTCATATATACTTTAG
ATTGATTTAAAACTTCATTTTTAATTTAAAAGGATCTAGGTGAAGATCCTTTTTGATAATCTCATGACCA
AAATCCCTTAACGTGAGTTTTCGTTCCACTGAGCGTCAGACCCCGTAGAAAAGATCAAAGGATCTTCTTG
AGATCCTTTTTTTCTGCGCGTAATCTGCTGCTTGCAAACAAAAAAACCACCGCTACCAGCGGTGGTTTGT
TTGCCGGATCAAGAGCTACCAACTCTTTTTCCGAAGGTAACTGGCTTCAGCAGAGCGCAGATACCAAATA
CTGTTCTTCTAGTGTAGCCGTAGTTAGGCCACCACTTCAAGAACTCTGTAGCACCGCCTACATACCTCGC
TCTGCTAATCCTGTTACCAGTGGCTGCTGCCAGTGGCGATAAGTCGTGTCTTACCGGGTTGGACTCAAGA
CGATAGTTACCGGATAAGGCGCAGCGGTCGGGCTGAACGGGGGGTTCGTGCACACAGCCCAGCTTGGAGC
GAACGACCTACACCGAACTGAGATACCTACAGCGTGAGCTATGAGAAAGCGCCACGCTTCCCGAAGGGAG
AAAGGCGGACAGGTATCCGGTAAGCGGCAGGGTCGGAACAGGAGAGCGCACGAGGGAGCTTCCAGGGGGA
AACGCCTGGTATCTTTATAGTCCTGTCGGGTTTCGCCACCTCTGACTTGAGCGTCGATTTTTGTGATGCT
CGTCAGGGGGGCGGAGCCTATGGAAAAACGCCAGCAACGCGGCCTTTTTACGGTTCCTGGCCTTTTGCTG
GCCTTTTGCTCACATGTTCTTTCCTGCGTTATCCCCTGATTCTGTGGATAACCGTATTACCGCCTTTGAG
TGAGCTGATACCGCTCGCCGCAGCCGAACGACCGAGCGCAGCGAGTCAGTGAGCGAGGAAGCGGAAGAGC
GCCCAATACGCAAACCGCCTCTCCCCGCGCGTTGGCCGATTCATTAATGCAGCAAGCTCATGGCTGACTA
ATTTTTTTTATTTATGCAGAGGCCGAGGCCGCCTCGGCCTCTGAGCTATTCCAGAAGTAGTGAGGAGGCT
TTTTTGGAGGCCTAGGCTTTTGCAAAAAGCTCCCCGTGGCACGACAGGTTTCCCGACTGGAAAGCGGGCA
GTGAGCGCAACGCAATTAATGTGAGTTAGCTCACTCATTAGGCACCCCAGGCTTTACACTTTATGCTTCC
GGCTCGTATGTTGTGTGGAATTGTGAGCGGATAACAATTTCACACAGGAAACAGCTATGACATGATTACG
AATTTCACAAATAAAGCATTTTTTTCACTGCATTCTAGTTGTGGTTTGTCCAAACTCATCAATGTATCTT
ATCATGTCTGGATCAACTGGATAACTCAAGCTAACCAAAATCATCCCAAACTTCCCACCCCATACCCTAT
TACCACTGCCAATTACCTGTGGTTTCATTTACTCTAAACCTGTGATTCCTCTGAATTATTTTCATTTTAA
AGAAATTGTATTTGTTAAATATGTACTACAAACTTAGTAGT
