>Addgene plasmid #116666 | pHAGE-RET-E901K | depositor partial sequence | sequence record 219541 | insert
ATGGCGAAGGCGACGTCCGGTGCCGCGGGGCTGCGTCTGCTGTTGCTGCTGCTGCTGCCGCTGCTAGGCA
AAGTGGCATTGGGCCTCTACTTCTCGAGGGATGCTTACTGGGAGAAGCTGTATGTGGACCAGGCGGCCGG
CACGCCCTTGCTGTACGTCCATGCCCTGCGGGACGCCCCTGAGGAGGTGCCCAGCTTCCGCCTGGGCCAG
CATCTCTACGGCACGTACCGCACACGGCTGCATGAGAACAACTGGATCTGCATCCAGGAGGACACCGGCC
TCCTCTACCTTAACCGGAGCCTGGACCATAGCTCCTGGGAGAAGCTCAGTGTCCGCAACCGCGGCTTTCC
CCTGCTCACCGTCTACCTCAAGGTCTTCCTGTCACCCACATCCCTTCGTGAGGGCGAGTGCCAGTGGCCA
GGCTGTGCCCGCGTATACTTCTCCTTCTTCAACACCTCCTTTCCAGCCTGCAGCTCCCTCAAGCCCCGGG
AGCTCTGCTTCCCAGAGACAAGGCCCTCCTTCCGCATTCGGGAGAACCGACCCCCAGGCACCTTCCACCA
GTTCCGCCTGCTGCCTGTGCAGTTCTTGTGCCCCAACATCAGCGTGGCCTACAGGCTCCTGGAGGGTGAG
GGTCTGCCCTTCCGCTGCGCCCCGGACAGCCTGGAGGTGAGCACGCGCTGGGCCCTGGACCGCGAGCAGC
GGGAGAAGTACGAGCTGGTGGCCGTGTGCACCGTGCACGCCGGCGCGCGCGAGGAGGTGGTGATGGTGCC
CTTCCCGGTGACCGTGTACGACGAGGACGACTCGGCGCCCACCTTCCCCGCGGGCGTCGACACCGCCAGC
GCCGTGGTGGAGTTCAAGCGGAAGGAGGACACCGTGGTGGCCACGCTGCGTGTCTTCGATGCAGACGTGG
TACCTGCATCAGGGGAGCTGGTGAGGCGGTACACAAGCACGCTGCTCCCCGGGGACACCTGGGCCCAGCA
GACCTTCCGGGTGGAACACTGGCCCAACGAGACCTCGGTCCAGGCCAACGGCAGCTTCGTGCGGGCGACC
GTACATGACTATAGGCTGGTTCTCAACCGGAACCTCTCCATCTCGGAGAACCGCACCATGCAGCTGGCGG
TGCTGGTCAATGACTCAGACTTCCAGGGCCCAGGAGCGGGCGTCCTCTTGCTCCACTTCAACGTGTCGGT
GCTGCCGGTCAGCCTGCACCTGCCCAGTACCTACTCCCTCTCCGTGAGCAGGAGGGCTCGCCGATTTGCC
CAGATCGGGAAAGTCTGTGTGGAAAACTGCCAGGCATTCAGTGGCATCAACGTCCAGTACAAGCTGCATT
CCTCTGGTGCCAACTGCAGCACGCTAGGGGTGGTCACCTCAGCCGAGGACACCTCGGGGATCCTGTTTGT
GAATGACACCAAGGCCCTGCGGCGGCCCAAGTGTGCCGAACTTCACTACATGGTGGTGGCCACCGACCAG
CAGACCTCTAGGCAGGCCCAGGCCCAGCTGCTTGTAACAGTGGAGGGGTCATATGTGGCCGAGGAGGCGG
GCTGCCCCCTGTCCTGTGCAGTCAGCAAGAGACGGCTGGAGTGTGAGGAGTGTGGCGGCCTGGGCTCCCC
AACAGGCAGGTGTGAGTGGAGGCAAGGAGATGGCAAAGGGATCACCAGGAACTTCTCCACCTGCTCTCCC
AGCACCAAGACCTGCCCCGACGGCCACTGCGATGTTGTGGAGACCCAAGACATCAACATTTGCCCTCAGG
ACTGCCTCCGGGGCAGCATTGTTGGGGGACACGAGCCTGGGGAGCCCCGGGGGATTAAAGCTGGCTATGG
CACCTGCAACTGCTTCCCTGAGGAGGAGAAGTGCTTCTGCGAGCCCGAAGACATCCAGGATCCACTGTGC
GACGAGCTGTGCCGCACGGTGATCGCAGCCGCTGTCCTCTTCTCCTTCATCGTCTCGGTGCTGCTGTCTG
CCTTCTGCATCCACTGCTACCACAAGTTTGCCCACAAGCCACCCATCTCCTCAGCTGAGATGACCTTCCG
GAGGCCCGCCCAGGCCTTCCCGGTCAGCTACTCCTCTTCCAGTGCCCGCCGGCCCTCGCTGGACTCCATG
GAGAACCAGGTCTCCGTGGATGCCTTCAAGATCCTGGAGGATCCAAAGTGGGAATTCCCTCGGAAGAACT
TGGTTCTTGGAAAAACTCTAGGAGAAGGCGAATTTGGAAAAGTGGTCAAGGCAACGGCCTTCCATCTGAA
AGGCAGAGCAGGGTACACCACGGTGGCCGTGAAGATGCTGAAAGAGAACGCCTCCCCGAGTGAGCTTCGA
GACCTGCTGTCAGAGTTCAACGTCCTGAAGCAGGTCAACCACCCACATGTCATCAAATTGTATGGGGCCT
GCAGCCAGGATGGCCCGCTCCTCCTCATCGTGGAGTACGCCAAATACGGCTCCCTGCGGGGCTTCCTCCG
CGAGAGCCGCAAAGTGGGGCCTGGCTACCTGGGCAGTGGAGGCAGCCGCAACTCCAGCTCCCTGGACCAC
CCGGATGAGCGGGCCCTCACCATGGGCGACCTCATCTCATTTGCCTGGCAGATCTCACAGGGGATGCAGT
ATCTGGCCGAGATGAAGCTCGTTCATCGGGACTTGGCAGCCAGAAACATCCTGGTAGCTGAGGGGCGGAA
GATGAAGATTTCGGATTTCGGCTTGTCCCGAGATGTTTATAAAGAGGATTCGTACGTGAAGAGGAGCCAG
GGTCGGATTCCAGTTAAATGGATGGCAATTGAATCCCTTTTTGATCATATCTACACCACGCAAAGTGATG
TATGGTCTTTTGGTGTCCTGCTGTGGGAGATCGTGACCCTAGGGGGAAACCCCTATCCTGGGATTCCTCC
TGAGCGGCTCTTCAACCTTCTGAAGACCGGCCACCGGATGGAGAGGCCAGACAACTGCAGCGAGGAGATG
TACTGCCTGATGCTGCAATGCTGGAAGCAGGAGCCGGACAAAAGGCCGGTGTTTGCGGACATCAGCAAAG
ACCTGGAGAAGATGATGGTTAAGAGGAGAGACTACTTGGACCTTGCGGCGTCCACTCCATCTGACTCCCT
GATTTATGACGACGGCCTCTCAGAGGAGGAGACACCGCTGGTGGACTGTAATAATGCCCCCCTCCCTCGA
GCCCTCCCTTCCACATGGATTGAAAACAAACTCTATGGTAGAATTTCCCATGCATTTACTAGATTCTAG
